>Addgene plasmid #229077 | APEX2-SOPP3-TM | addgene full sequence | sequence record 460064 | Addgene NGS Result
CAATTCAATATGGCGGACTTGGCACCATGCCAATTCAATATGGCGGACCTGGCACTGTGCCAACTGGGGA
GGGGTCTACTTGGCACGGTGCCAAGTTTGAGGAGGGGTCTTGGCCCTGTGCCAAGTCCGCCATATTGAAT
TGGCATGGTGCCAATAATGGCGGCCATATTGGCTATATGCCAGGATCAATATATAGGCAATATCCAATAT
GGCCCTATGCCAATATGGCTATTGGCCAGGTTCAATACTATGTATTGGCCCTATGCCATATAGTATTCCA
TATATGGGTTTTCCTATTGACGTAGATAGCCCCTCCCAATGGGCGGTCCCATATACCATATATGGGGCTT
CCTAATACCGCCCATAGCCACTCCCCCATTGACGTCAATGGTCTCTATATATGGTCTTTCCTATTGACGT
CATATGGGCGGTCCTATTGACGTATATGGCGCCTCCCCCATTGACGTCAATTACGGTAAATGGCCCGCCT
GGCTCAATGCCCATTGACGTCAATAGGACCACCCACCATTGACGTCAATGGGATGGCTCATTGCCCATTC
ATATCCGTTCTCACGCCCCCTATTGACGTCAATGACGGTAAATGGCCCACTTGGCAGTACATCAATATCT
ATTAATAGTAACTTGGCAAGTACATTACTATTGGAAGTACGCCAGGGTACATTGGCAGTACTCCCATTGA
CGTCAATGGCGGTAAATGGCCCGCGATGGCTGCCAAGTACATCCCCATTGACGTCAATGGGGAGGGGCAA
TGACGCAAATGGGCGTTCCATTGACGTAAATGGGCGGTAGGCGTGCCTAATGGGAGGTCTATATAAGCAA
TGCTCGTTTAGGGAACCGCCATTCTGCCTGGGGACGTCGGAGCAAGCTTGATTTAGGTGACACTATAGAA
TACAAGCTACTTGTTCTTTTTGCAGGATCCTCCACCATGGAGACAGACACACTCCTGCTATGGGTACTGC
TGCTCTGGGTTCCAGGTTCCACTGGTGACGCTAGCTACCCATACGATGTTCCAGATTACGCTGAATTCGG
GAAATCATACCCAACAGTGTCCGCAGACTACCAGGATGCCGTGGAGAAAGCCAAGAAGAAGCTGAGAGGG
TTTATCGCAGAAAAGAGGTGCGCACCTCTGATGCTGAGACTGGCTTTCCACAGCGCAGGCACCTTTGACA
AGGGAACCAAAACAGGCGGACCCTTTGGAACAATCAAGCACCCTGCTGAACTGGCACATAGTGCCAACAA
TGGGCTGGACATCGCCGTGCGGCTGCTGGAACCTCTGAAAGCAGAGTTCCCAATTCTGTCCTACGCCGAT
TTTTATCAGCTGGCAGGAGTGGTCGCTGTGGAGGTCACTGGGGGCCCCAAGGTGCCTTTCCACCCAGGAC
GGGAGGACAAACCAGAACCACCTCCAGAGGGGCGCCTGCCAGATCCGACAAAGGGCTCCGACCATCTGCG
AGATGTGTTTGGGAAAGCTATGGGCCTGACTGACCAGGATATCGTCGCACTGTCTGGAGGGCACACCATT
GGCGCCGCTCATAAGGAAAGGTCAGGCTTCGAGGGACCCTGGACAAGCAACCCCCTGATTTTCGACAATT
CTTACTTTACTGAACTGCTGAGTGGAGAGAAGGAAGGGCTGCTGCAGCTGCCCAGCGACAAAGCCCTGCT
GTCCGATCCCGTGTTCAGACCTCTGGTCGATAAGTATGCAGCCGACGAGGATGCTTTTTTCGCAGATTAC
GCAGAAGCACATCAGAAGCTGTCAGAACTGGGATTTGCCGACGCCACCGGTGGTGGAGGCGGTTCAGGCG
GAGGTGGCTCTGGCGGTGGCGGATCGGGCGGTGGCGGATCGGGCGGTGGCGGATCGGGCGGTGGCGGATC
GGGCGGTGGCGGATCGGGCGGTGGCGGATCGGGCGGTGGCGGATCGACTAGTATGGAGAAAAGTTTCGTG
ATAACTGATCCACGGCTGCCAGACAATCCCATCATCTTCGCATCCGATGGCTTCCTGGAGCTGACCGAGT
ATTCCAGAGAGGAGATCCTGGGCCGCAATGGCCGCTTTCTGCAGGGACCAGAGACAGACCAGGCCACAGT
GCAGAAGATTCGCGATGCCATTAGAGATCAGCGCGAGATTACCGTGCAGCTGATAAACTACACAAAAAGC
GGGAAGAAATTCTTGAACCTCCTGAACCTCCAGCCCATTAGGGACCAGAAGGGTGAGCTCCAGGCTTTCA
TCGGAGTGGTGCTGGATGGACTCGAGTTCCAGAAGGCCTCCAGCATAGTCTATAAGAAAGAGGGGGAACA
GGTGGAGTTCTCCTTCCCACTCGCCTTTACAGTTGAAAAGCTGACGGGCAGTGGCGAGCTGTGGTGGCAG
GCGGAGAGGGCTTCCTCCTCCAAGTCTTGGATCACCTTTGACCTGAAGAACAAGGAAGTGTCTGTAAAAC
GGGTTACCCAGGACCCTAAGCTCCAGATGGGCAAGAAGCTCCCGCTCCACCTCACCCTGCCCCAGGCCTT
GCCTCAGTATGCTGGCTCTGGAAACCTCACCCTGGCCCTTGAAGCGAAAACAGGAAAGTTGCATCAGGAA
GTGAACCTGGTGGTGATGAGAGCCACTCAGCTCCAGAAAAATTTGACCTGTGAGGTGTGGGGACCCACCT
CCCCTAAGCTGATGCTGAGCTTGAAACTGGAGAACAAGGAGGCAAAGGTCTCGAAGCGGGAGAAGGCGGT
GTGGGTGCTGAACCCTGAGGCGGGGATGTGGCAGTGTCTGCTGAGTGACTCGGGACAGGTCCTGCTGGAA
TCCAACATCAAGGTTCTGCCCACATGGTCCACCCCGGTGCAGCCAATGGCCCTGATTGTGCTGGGGGGCG
TCGCCGGCCTCCTGCTTTTCATTGGGCTAGGCATCTTCTTCTGTGTCAGGTGCCGGCACCGAAGGCGCTA
GTCTAGAACTATAGTGAGTCGTATTACGTAGATCCAGACATGATAAGATACATTGATGAGTTTGGACAAA
CCACAACTAGAATGCAGTGAAAAAAATGCTTTATTTGTGAAATTTGTGATGCTATTGCTTTATTTGTAAC
CATTATAAGCTGCAATAAACAAGTTAACAACAACAATTGCATTCATTTTATGTTTCAGGTTCAGGGGGAG
GTGTGGGAGGTTTTTTAATTCGCGGCCGCGGCGCCAATGCATTGGGCCCGGTACCCAGCTTTTGTTCCCT
TTAGTGAGGGTTAATTGCGCGCTTGGCGTAATCATGGTCATAGCTGTTTCCTGTGTGAAATTGTTATCCG
CTCACAATTCCACACAACATACGAGCCGGGAGCATAAAGTGTAAAGCCTGGGGTGCCTAATGAGTGAGCT
AACTCACATTAATTGCGTTGCGCTCACTGCCCGCTTTCCAGTCGGGAAACCTGTCGTGCCAGCTGCATTA
ATGAATCGGCCAACGCGCGGGGAGAGGCGGTTTGCGTATTGGGCGCTCTTCCGCTTCCTCGCTCACTGAC
TCGCTGCGCTCGGTCGTTCGGCTGCGGCGAGCGGTATCAGCTCACTCAAAGGCGGTAATACGGTTATCCA
CAGAATCAGGGGATAACGCAGGAAAGAACATGTGAGCAAAAGGCCAGCAAAAGGCCAGGAACCGTAAAAA
GGCCGCGTTGCTGGCGTTTTTCCATAGGCTCCGCCCCCCTGACGAGCATCACAAAAATCGACGCTCAAGT
CAGAGGTGGCGAAACCCGACAGGACTATAAAGATACCAGGCGTTTCCCCCTGGAAGCTCCCTCGTGCGCT
CTCCTGTTCCGACCCTGCCGCTTACCGGATACCTGTCCGCCTTTCTCCCTTCGGGAAGCGTGGCGCTTTC
TCATAGCTCACGCTGTAGGTATCTCAGTTCGGTGTAGGTCGTTCGCTCCAAGCTGGGCTGTGTGCACGAA
CCCCCCGTTCAGCCCGACCGCTGCGCCTTATCCGGTAACTATCGTCTTGAGTCCAACCCGGTAAGACACG
ACTTATCGCCACTGGCAGCAGCCACTGGTAACAGGATTAGCAGAGCGAGGTATGTAGGCGGTGCTACAGA
GTTCTTGAAGTGGTGGCCTAACTACGGCTACACTAGAAGAACAGTATTTGGTATCTGCGCTCTGCTGAAG
CCAGTTACCTTCGGAAAAAGAGTTGGTAGCTCTTGATCCGGCAAACAAACCACCGCTGGTAGCGGTGGTT
TTTTTGTTTGCAAGCAGCAGATTACGCGCAGAAAAAAAGGATCTCAAGAAGATCCTTTGATCTTTTCTAC
GGGGTCTGACGCTCAGTGGAACGAAAACTCACGTTAAGGGATTTTGGTCATGAGATTATCAAAAAGGATC
TTCACCTAGATCCTTTTAAATTAAAAATGAAGTTTTAAATCAATCTAAAGTATATATGAGTAAACTTGGT
CTGACAGTTACCAATGCTTAATCAGTGAGGCACCTATCTCAGCGATCTGTCTATTTCGTTCATCCATAGT
TGCCTGACTCCCCGTCGTGTAGATAACTACGATACGGGAGGGCTTACCATCTGGCCCCAGTGCTGCAATG
ATACCGCGAGACCCACGCTCACCGGCTCCAGATTTATCAGCAATAAACCAGCCAGCCGGAAGGGCCGAGC
GCAGAAGTGGTCCTGCAACTTTATCCGCCTCCATCCAGTCTATTAATTGTTGCCGGGAAGCTAGAGTAAG
TAGTTCGCCAGTTAATAGTTTGCGCAACGTTGTTGCCATTGCTACAGGCATCGTGGTGTCACGCTCGTCG
TTTGGTATGGCTTCATTCAGCTCCGGTTCCCAACGATCAAGGCGAGTTACATGATCCCCCATGTTGTGCA
AAAAAGCGGTTAGCTCCTTCGGTCCTCCGATCGTTGTCAGAAGTAAGTTGGCCGCAGTGTTATCACTCAT
GGTTATGGCAGCACTGCATAATTCTCTTACTGTCATGCCATCCGTAAGATGCTTTTCTGTGACTGGTGAG
TACTCAACCAAGTCATTCTGAGAATAGTGTATGCGGCGACCGAGTTGCTCTTGCCCGGCGTCAATACGGG
ATAATACCGCGCCACATAGCAGAACTTTAAAAGTGCTCATCATTGGAAAACGTTCTTCGGGGCGAAAACT
CTCAAGGATCTTACCGCTGTTGAGATCCAGTTCGATGTAACCCACTCGTGCACCCAACTGATCTTCAGCA
TCTTTTACTTTCACCAGCGTTTCTGGGTGAGCAAAAACAGGAAGGCAAAATGCCGCAAAAAAGGGAATAA
GGGCGACACGGAAATGTTGAATACTCATACTCTTCCTTTTTCAATATTATTGAAGCATTTATCAGGGTTA
TTGTCTCATGAGCGGATACATATTTGAATGTATTTAGAAAAATAAACAAATAGGGGTTCCGCGCACATTT
CCCCGAAAAGTGCCACCTAAATTGTAAGCGTTAATATTTTGTTAAAATTCGCGTTAAATTTTTGTTAAAT
CAGCTCATTTTTTAACCAATAGGCCGAAATCGGCAAAATCCCTTATAAATCAAAAGAATAGACCGAGATA
GGGT
[37 nt withheld, positions 5535-5571]
AAAGAACGTGGACTCCAACGTCAAAGG
[49 nt withheld, positions 5599-5647]
T
[91 nt withheld, positions 5649-5739]
G
[124 nt withheld, positions 5741-5864]
CCCATTCGCCATTCAGGCTGCGCAACTGTTGGGAAGGGCGATCGGTGCGGGCCTCTTCGCTATTACGCCA
GTCGACCGCCAATTCAATATGGCGTATATGGACTCATGCCAATTCAATATGGTGGATCTGGACCTGTGCC
AATTCAATATGGCGTATATGGACTCGTGCCAATTCAATATGGTGGATCTGGACCCCAGC
Features (pLannotate 1.2.2; 19 found; start..end, strand, type, name):
    891..909     +  promoter       SP6 promoter: promoter for bacteriophage SP6 RNA polymerase
    947..1009    +  sig_peptide    Igκ leader: leader sequence from mouse immunoglobulin κ light chain
   1016..1042    +  CDS            3xHA (fragment): three tandem HA epitope tags
   1049..1795    +  CDS            APX1: APX1_PEA - Also known as APPX1. Experimental evidence at protein level: Swiss-Prot protein existence level 1. Plays a key role in hydrogen peroxide removal. From Pisum sativum (Garden pea).
   1943..2260    +  CDS            SOPP3: SOPP3 is a basic (constitutively fluorescent) cyan fluorescent protein published in 2017, derived from Arabidopsis thaliana. It requires the cofactor flavin for fluorescence.
   2267..2929    +  CDS            CD4 (truncated) (fragment): truncated human CD4 cell surface glycoprotein lacking the cytoplasmic tail
   2949..2966    -  promoter       T7 promoter (fragment): promoter for bacteriophage T7 RNA polymerase
   2971..3105    -  polyA_signal   SV40 poly(A) signal: SV40 polyadenylation signal
   3218..3236    -  promoter       T3 promoter: promoter for bacteriophage T3 RNA polymerase
   3281..3297    -  protein_bind   lac operator: The lac repressor binds to the lac operator to inhibit transcription in E. coli. This inhibition can be relieved by adding lactose or isopropyl-β-D-thiogalactopyranoside (IPTG). lac repressor encoded by lacI
   3305..3335    -  promoter       lac promoter: promoter for the E. coli lac operon
   3350..3371    -  protein_bind   CAP binding site: CAP binding activates transcription in the presence of cAMP. E. coli catabolite activator protein
   3384..3476    -  CDS            lacI (fragment): lac repressor; lacI; The lac repressor binds to the lac operator to inhibit transcription in E. coli. This inhibition can be relieved by adding lactose or isopropyl-β-D-thiogalactopyranoside (IPTG).
   3659..4247    -  rep_origin     ori: high-copy-number ColE1/pMB1/pBR322/pUC origin of replication
   4418..5278    -  CDS            AmpR: β-lactamase; bla; confers resistance to ampicillin, carbenicillin, and related antibiotics
   5279..5383    -  promoter       AmpR promoter: bla
   5436..5864    -  rep_origin     f1 ori (sequence partly withheld): f1 bacteriophage origin of replication; arrow indicates direction of (+) strand synthesis
   5869..5935    -  CDS            lacZα (fragment): LacZα fragment of β-galactosidase; lacZ fragment
   5942..856     +  promoter       CMV IE94 promoter (across the origin): enhancer/promoter region of simian cytomegalovirus major immediate early transcription unit IE94
