[The description below was written by a language model from this plasmid's Addgene catalogue record and pLannotate feature annotations shown in this document.]
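Description:
APEX2-SOPP3-TM is a mammalian expression plasmid built on the pCS2 backbone, designed to display a fusion of the engineered peroxidase APEX2 and the flavin-binding photosensitizer protein SOPP3 on the cell surface. It is maintained in E. coli through a high-copy ColE1/pUC-type origin and selected with ampicillin via the β-lactamase gene. An f1 phage origin and remnants of the lac promoter/operator, lacI and lacZα from the parental cloning vector are also present.

Expression is driven by the simian CMV IE94 enhancer/promoter typical of pCS2, which spans the numbering origin of the 6,063 nt sequence, and is terminated by an SV40 polyadenylation signal. An SP6 promoter lies just upstream of the coding region, so in principle the insert could be transcribed in vitro, and T7 and T3 promoter sequences flank the polyadenylation signal. The open reading frame begins with the mouse Igκ leader, which directs the protein into the secretory pathway. It continues with an HA epitope (annotated as a fragment of a 3xHA tag) for detection, then a region matching pea ascorbate peroxidase APX1, then SOPP3, and ends with a fragment of human CD4 lacking the cytoplasmic tail, which presumably supplies the membrane anchor implied by "TM". The catalogue links the insert to the human APEX2 nuclease gene, but the feature table shows a plant-type ascorbate peroxidase, consistent with the APEX2 proximity-labeling enzyme rather than the human gene.

According to the associated publication title, photoactivated SOPP3 enables APEX2-mediated proximity labeling in live cells with high spatial and temporal resolution. This construct targets that system to the cell surface.
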