Addgene plasmid #229077: APEX2-SOPP3-TM
Purpose: Expresses APEX2-SOPP3 in the cell surface
Depositing lab: Weijun Pan. Depositing organization: Shanghai Institute of Nutrition and Health, Chinese Academy of Sciences. Publication: Photoactivated SOPP3 enables APEX2-mediated proximity labeling with high spatio-temporal resolution in live cells. Qu D, Li Y, Liu Q, Cao B, Cao M, Lin X, Shen C, Zou P, Zhou H, Zhang W, Pan W. Cell Res. 2025 Feb;35(2):149-152. doi: 10.1038/s41422-024-01061-9. Epub 2024 Dec 10. PubMed 39653757.
Backbone
  Vector backbone: PCS2
  Vector type: Mammalian Expression
Growth in bacteria
  Bacterial resistance: Ampicillin, 100 μg/mL
  Growth temperature: 37°C
  Growth strain: DH5alpha
  Copy number: Unknown
Gene/Insert
  Gene/Insert name: Express APEX2-SOPP3 in the cell surface
  Species: H. sapiens (human)
  Insert size (bp): 1995
  Entrez Gene: APEX2 (a.k.a. APE2, APEXL2, XTH2, ZGRF2)
  Promoter: CMV
  Cloning method: Other
  Sequencing primers: 5′ ATGGAGACAGACACAC
Terms and licenses: Academic/Nonprofit Terms; Industry Terms: Not Available to Industry
How to cite: APEX2-SOPP3-TM was a gift from Weijun Pan (Addgene plasmid # 229077 ; http://n2t.net/addgene:229077 ; RRID:Addgene_229077)
